Addgene plasmid #148070: pAc5.1B-lambdaN-HA-DmPAN2-del1047-1063-GSG-dsRNAres_Y
Purpose: Insect Expression of DmPAN2-del1047-1063-GSG-dsRNAres
Depositing lab: Elisa Izaurralde. Depositing organization: Max Planck Institute for Developmental Biology. Publication: An asymmetric PAN3 dimer recruits a single PAN2 exonuclease to mediate mRNA deadenylation and decay. Jonas S, Christie M, Peter D, Bhandari D, Loh B, Huntzinger E, Weichenrieder O, Izaurralde E. Nat Struct Mol Biol. 2014 Jul;21(7):599-608. doi: 10.1038/nsmb.2837. Epub 2014 Jun 1. PubMed 24880343.
Backbone
  Vector backbone: Unknown
  Vector type: Insect Expression
Growth in bacteria
  Bacterial resistance: Ampicillin, 100 μg/mL
  Growth temperature: 37°C
  Growth strain: DH5alpha
  Copy number: Low Copy
Gene/Insert
  Gene/Insert name: DmPAN2-del1047-1063-GSG-dsRNAres
  Species: D. melanogaster (fly)
  Mutation: one silent mutation compared the the sequence geiven by NCBI: LP04771.
  Entrez Gene: PAN2 (a.k.a. Dmel_CG8232, A1Z7K9, CG8232, Dmel\CG8232, Pan2, pan2)
  Cloning method: Unknown
Terms and licenses: Academic/Nonprofit Terms; Industry Terms: Not Available to Industry
Depositor comments: Plasmids from this collection were made available to the research community and donated after the lab closed. Please note that the sequence provided by the depositing laboratory may be theoretical/predicted or based on Sanger sequencing results. There may be discrepancies between sequencing results obtained by Addgene and the depositor sequence. If an Addgene verified sequence is not available, please contact before placing your order to request that our lab fully sequence the plasmid.
How to cite: pAc5.1B-lambdaN-HA-DmPAN2-del1047-1063-GSG-dsRNAres_Y was a gift from Elisa Izaurralde (Addgene plasmid # 148070 ; http://n2t.net/addgene:148070 ; RRID:Addgene_148070)
