[The description below was written by a language model from this plasmid's Addgene catalogue record and pLannotate feature annotations shown in this document.]
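Description:
pAc5.1B-lambdaN-HA-DmPAN2-del1047-1063-GSG-dsRNAres_Y is a 9,143 nt insect expression plasmid. The catalogue lists the backbone as unknown, although the name points to a pAc5.1B-type vector. It is propagated in E. coli through a ColE1/pUC-type origin and selected with ampicillin via the bla gene and its promoter. The catalogue describes it as low copy, even though the annotated origin is of the type usually considered high copy. No selectable marker for insect cells is annotated. Short fragments resembling a tetracycline resistance gene and SV40 large T antigen appear to be non-functional backbone remnants.

Expression is driven by the constitutive Drosophila actin 5C promoter and terminated by an SV40 polyadenylation signal. The open reading frame begins with a fragment of the bacteriophage lambda N protein, followed by an HA epitope and then Drosophila melanogaster PAN2, the catalytic subunit of the PAN2-PAN3 cytoplasmic deadenylase. A vector-derived V5 tag lies just downstream of the insert, but the record does not say whether it is translated in frame.

The lambda N peptide binds BoxB RNA hairpins, so fusions of this kind are typically used to tether a protein to a BoxB-containing reporter mRNA, while HA allows detection. Judging from the name, residues 1047-1063 of PAN2 are deleted and replaced with a short Gly-Ser-Gly linker. The "dsRNAres" label suggests a coding sequence recoded to resist dsRNA-mediated knockdown, which would allow complementation in cells depleted of endogenous PAN2. The depositor also notes one silent change relative to the reference cDNA. The associated work concerns how PAN3 recruits PAN2 for mRNA deadenylation and decay.
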