Features (pLannotate 1.2.2; 11 found; start..end, strand, type, name):
     56..2568    +  promoter       Ac5 promoter: Drosophila melanogaster actin 5C promoter
   2588..2653    +  CDS            N (fragment): REGN_LAMBD - Experimental evidence at protein level: Swiss-Prot protein existence level 1. Plays a role as a transcriptional antitermination factor that allows the virus to initiate its lytic phase. Activates expression of the delayed viral early genes by modifying host RNA polymerase (RNAP) into a form that is resistant to termination signals. This antitermination function requires the host NusA protein which serves to stabilize the interaction between antitermination protein N and host RNA polymerase. From Escherichia phage lambda (Bacteriophage lambda).
   2678..2704    +  CDS            3xHA (fragment): three tandem HA epitope tags
   2732..6412    +  CDS            PAN2: PAN2_DROME - Experimental evidence at protein level: Swiss-Prot protein existence level 1. Catalytic subunit of the poly(A)-nuclease (PAN) deadenylation complex, one of two cytoplasmic mRNA deadenylases involved in general and miRNA-mediated mRNA turnover. PAN specifically shortens poly(A) tails of RNA and the activity is stimulated by poly(A)-binding protein (PABP). PAN deadenylation is followed by rapid degradation of the shortened mRNA tails by the CCR4-NOT complex. Deadenylated mRNAs are then degraded by two alternative mechanisms, namely exosome-mediated 3'-5' exonucleolytic degradation,
   6428..6469    +  CDS            V5 tag: epitope tag from simian virus 5
   6569..6703    -  polyA_signal   SV40 poly(A) signal: SV40 polyadenylation signal
   6726..6810    -  CDS            large T antigen (fragment): large T antigen from SV40 (simian virus 40)
   6811..7281    +  CDS            TcR (fragment): tetracycline efflux protein; tet; confers resistance to tetracycline
   7325..7913    -  rep_origin     ori: high-copy-number ColE1/pMB1/pBR322/pUC origin of replication
   8084..8944    -  CDS            AmpR: β-lactamase; bla; confers resistance to ampicillin, carbenicillin, and related antibiotics
   8945..9049    -  promoter       AmpR promoter: bla
>Addgene plasmid #148070 | pAc5.1B-lambdaN-HA-DmPAN2-del1047-1063-GSG-dsRNAres_Y | depositor full sequence | sequence record 290517 | Full Sequence
CTTCAAGGAATTAATTCTATATTCTAAAAACACAAATGATACTTCTAAAAAAAATCATGAATGGCATCAA
CTCTGAATCAAATCTTTGCAGATGCACCTACTTCTCATTTCCACTGTCACATCATTTTTCCAGATCTCGC
TGCCTGTTATGTGGCCCACAAACCAAGACACGTTTTATGGCCATTAAAGCTGGCTGATCGTCGCCAAACA
CCAAATACATATCAATATGTACATTCGAGAAAGAAGCGATCAAAGAAGCGTCTTCGGGCGAGTAGGAGAA
TGCGGAGGAGAAGGAGAACGAGCTGATCTAGTATCTCTCCACAATCCAATGCCAACTGACCAACTGGCCA
TATTCGGAGCAATTTGAAGCCAATTTCCATCGCCTGGCGATCGCTCCATTCTTGGCTATATGTTTTTCAC
CGTTCCCGGGGCCATTTTCAAAGACTCGTCGGTAAGATAAGATTGTGTCACTCGCTGTCTCTCTTCATTT
GTCGAAGAATGCTGAGGAATTTCGCGATGACGTCGGCGAGTATTTTGAAGAATGAGAATAATTTGTATTT
ATACGAAAATCAGTTAGTGGAATTTTCTACAAAAACATGTTATCTATAGATAATTTTGTTGCAAAATATG
TTGACTATGACAAAGATTGTATGTATATACCTTTAATGTATTCTCATTTTCTTATGTATTTATAATGGCA
ATGATGATACTGATGATATTTTAAGATGATGCCAGACCACAGGCTGATTTCTGCGTCTTTTGCCGAACGC
AGTGCATGTGCGGTTGTTGTTTTTTGGAATAGTTTCAATTTTCGGACTGTCCGCTTTGATTTCAGTTTCT
TGGCTTATTCAAAAAGCAAAGTAAAGCCAAAAAAGCGAGATGGCAATACCAAATGCGGCAAAACGGTAGT
GGAAGGAAAGGGGTGCGGGGCAGCGGAAGGAAGGGTGGGGCGGGGCGTGGCGGGGTCTGTGGCTGGGCGC
GACGTCACCGACGTTGGAGCCACTCCTTTGACCATGTGTGCGTGTGTGTATTATTCGTGTCTCGCCACTC
GCCGGTTGTTTTTTTCTTTTTATCTCGCTCTCTCTAGCGCCATCTCGTACGCATGCTCAACGCACCGCAT
GTTGCCGTGTCCTTTATGCGTCATTTTGGCTCGAAATAGGCAATTATTTAAACAAAGATTAGTCAACGAA
AACGCTAAAATAAATAAGTCTACAATATGGTTACTTATTGCCATGTGTGTGCAGCCAACGATAGCAACAA
AAGCAACAACACAGTGGCTTTCCCTCTTTCACTTTTTGTTTGCAAGCGCGTGCGAGCAAGACGGCACGAC
CGGCAAACGCAATTACGCTGACAAAGAGCAGACGAAGTTTTGGCCGAAAAACATCAAGGCGCCTGATACG
AATGCATTTGCAATAACAATTGCGATATTTAATATTGTTTATGAAGCTGTTTGACTTCAAAACACACAAA
AAAAAAAATAAAACAAATTATTTGAAAGAGAATTAGGAATCGGACAGCTTATCGTTACGGGCTAACAGCA
CACCGAGACGAAATAGCTTACCTGACGTCACAGCCTCTGGAAGAACTGCCGCCAAGCAGAGAGAGAGAGA
AAAAGAGGGAGAGCAGCTTAGACCGCATGTGCTTGTGTGTGAGGCGTCTCTCTCTTCGTCTCCTGTTTGC
GCAAACGCATAGACTGCACTGAGAAAATCGATTACCTATTTTTTATGAATGAATATTTGCACTATTACTA
TTCAAAACTATTAAGATAGCAATCACATTCAATAGCCAAATACTATACCACCTGAGCGATGCAACGAAAT
GATCAATTTGAGCAAAAATGCTGCATATTTAGGACGGCATCATTATAGAAATGCTTCTTGCTGTGTACTT
TTCTCTCGTCTGGCAGCTGTTTCGCCGTTATTGTTAAAACCGGCTTAAGTTAGGTGTGTTTTCTACGACT
AGTGATGCCCCTACTAGAAGATGTGTGTTGCACAAATGTCCCTGAATAACCAATTTGAAGTGCAGATAGC
AGTAAACGTAAGCTAATATGAATATTATTTAACTGTAATGTTTTAATATCGCTGGACATTACTAATAAAC
CCACTATAAACACATGTACATATGTATGTTTTGGCATACAATGAGTAGTTGGGGAAAAAATGTGTAAAAG
CACCGTGACCATCACAGCATAAAGATAACCAGCTGAAGTATCGAATATGAGTAACCCCCAAATTGAATCA
CATGCCGCAACTGATAGGACCCATGGAAGTACACTCTTCATGGCGATATACAAGACACACACAAGCACGA
ACACCCAGTTGCGGAGGAAATTCTCCGTAAATGAAAACCCAATCGGCGAACAATTCATACCCATATATGG
TAAAAGTTTTGAACGCGACTTGAGAGCGGAGAGCATTGCGGCTGATAAGGTTTTAGCGCTAAGCGGGCTT
TATAAAACGGGCTGCGGGACCAGTTTTCATATCACTACCGTTTGAGTTCTTGTGCTGTGTGGATACTCCT
CCCGACACAAAGCCGCTCCATCAGCCAGCAGTCGTCTAATCCAGAGACCCCGGATCGGGGTACCAACATG
GACGCACAAACACGACGACGTGAGCGTCGCGCTGAGAAACAAGCTCAATGGAAAGCTGCAAACGGTGGAT
CTCCTCCACATATGGCTTACCCATACGATGTTCCAGATTACGCTCCTCCAAGCTTGAATTCTGCAGATAT
CATGGACTATGTCTACTGTGGAACGGATCCGATTGGAGCTAGCGAGGATATCCTGTCCGTGTACGATGCC
GGCAGTGCCCCCGGCAATGGTCATTTCAGCCCGTCCTTTAACGGCTTTAATATTGGAACGACGGACCCCG
AGTACGTCGAACTGGTCCCGGTCCTGGCTGATGGAGGTGAACATTTTGGAGTGAGCTCCGTCGCCTTTGA
TGATTATGAGGAATTGTTGTGGATGGGAAATCAAGGAGGACATGTGACCAGCTATTATACCAATAGCATG
CAAAAATATACCAGCTTCCAAGTGCATGCTACGGATATCGTCCGTGATATTAGCACGTTGGATAGCGGCG
TCTTGGCCCTGACCCAAACGAGCTTGCGCCACCAAATTCGTCGCGGCTTGCCGAAATTCACGTTTAAGAG
CAATAATATGAAAGAAATGGTCTCCATGTTGCAACTGTCGCCCCACCGCTTGGTGATGGCTGGCTTGCAA
GATGAACTGATTGATTTTGATTTGCGTACCCTGAAAGAGACGCGTATTGAACACGTCGGCGCTGGAGGCT
GTACCGTCTTGCGTAAAAACTCGCGCTACTTGTTCGCTGGAGATCAATTGGGCACCGTTACCCTGCGTGA
TTTGAATTCCTTGTCCGTGCAACATACCATTAAAACCCATACGAATATTCTGAGCGATTTTTCCGTGCAA
GGCAACTTGCTGATTAGTTGTGGCTACAGCGGAAGGCAAAATAACCTGGCCATCGACCGCTTCCTAATGG
TCTACGATCTGCGCATGCTGCGCCTGATCGCGCCCATTCAAGTGATGATTGATCCGCAGATGTTGAAGTT
CCTGCCATCGCTGACATCCCAACTGGCCGTCGTGTCCAGCTACGGCCAGGTTCAGCTGGTGGACACTGTG
GAGCTCAGCGAGCCGCGAGTATCCATGTACCAGATCAACACCAACGGCAGCCAGTGCCTCAGCTTCGACA
TTAGCTCCTCTTCACAGGCCATGGCATTTGGGGACCAGTCGGGCCACATCAACATGATTGCCGCTGTACA
AACGCCTCAGCCGCAGTTCAATCTCTACTCGCGAAGCACAGAGTTTGCGGACGTGGTGCCACAGCTGCCG
ATGGTCTCCATTACGGACACCAACTTTCCGCTATCGTCGGTCATGCTACCGCACTTGACGACGGGCACAC
AATGGTTCTCAGATTGGCCGGAGGAACTGCTGCGCTACCGCTACCACAGACCCAAGACCATTGATCCCGA
AGTGCTGAGCAACATGAAAATGCAGGGACCGATTGGATACTCGCCAAACCCACGCACCGCCCGTCGTAAT
CAAATTCCGTACGTGATTGAGCAGGGCGGCGTGTGCAGTCCGAACGGAAATGGAACTGCGGCGGCGACCA
AGGCGGAGAACGGTGTGAAAATCATTCCACGGCGGTATCGCAAAGTCGAGCTGAAGTACACGAAGCTGGG
CACCCAGGACTTTGACTTTGACCAGCATAATCAAACATGTTTCGCGGGGCTGGAGGCAACGCTACCGAAC
TCCTACTGCAATGCTATGCTACAGATTTTGTATTTCACCGACGCGCTTCGCGTGAAGCTGCTGGAGCATT
CGTGCATCAAGGAGTTTTGCCTGTCCTGCGAACTAGGGTTCCTCTTCAACATGCTGGATAAAAGTACCGC
TTCTTCACCTTGCCAGGCCAGCAATTTCCTGCGATCTTTCCGCACTGTGCCAGAGGCCTCGGCACTGGGA
TTGATTCTCACCGACCGCTCATCGAACGTCAATCTAATATCGCTGATACAGAACTGGAACCGATTCATTT
TGCATCAAATGCATTACGAAATATTCGATTCTAGCAAGAACGCATCCACCTACAGCGGATCTGTGCAAAC
ATCAACGAACGCGGAAAACGCGGGCTCTTCAGAAACAAGTGGCTCCTCGGACCTTTACGATTCCATAAGT
GATGAGAACTCCAAGGAGGACGATCGGGAACGCAGTAAGATCAACGCAGAAACTGACATCAGTAAGATCT
TTGGGACCAAGCAAATCTGTATAAACCGCTGCATCAAATGCCAAGAAGAGAAGATAAAGGAAAGCATTCT
ACTTGCCTGCAATTTGTCGTATCCCAACCACATCAAAGATAGTGATCAGTATTTCAACTTTGGCACCATT
TTGAAGCGATCTCTCAGCTCCGAGAAGAGTATTCAGGCCTTCTGCGAGAGATGTAAGAAGTTTTCGCCAA
CCAATCAGAGCGTGAAGGTGACTTCGCTTCCGCAAATTCTGTCCATTAACTGTGGCCTCAACAACGAAAA
AGACATTACCTTCCTGAAGCGCCAGCTCAATCGCTGCAGCGAAAAGACGACTGTTGATGCGGCCGCTTCC
TTGAGCACAAGCAAGCCGTGTCGATATGGAGCCAACTGTTCGCGAAGTGACTGCCATTTCATGCATCCGG
ATCGAAAATCTCCATCGCACACAAGCCAACCGAATGCTGTCAACAATTCTCCCAATGGACGCCAAAAGTC
CTGGTTTCCCCTTACATTTACTATGGGCATCAATGACCAAGGTGAGGTGCAGGTGCAAACTCAATCAGAT
GCAAGCAGTGGCAAATCGGAACAGGAGGAGGAAACGGAAAAGCCACCAACAAAGGGCTTGGACAACAATC
GGATGTACGCGCTGCATGCCGTGGTGTGCCAAGTCGATGATGGTACCCAAAAGAACTTGGTATCGTTGAT
AAATGTGCAGCGGCCATACCACACCATGAAACTGGCTGAATCTGCAGATGACCCTCAGAGTCAATGGTAT
ATTTTTAATGATTTTAGCATATCGCCCGTTTCGCCACAAGAATCGGTATGGTTCACATTGGATTGGAAAG
TTCCTTGCATACTCTTCTACAGACACGTAGAGGATGACTCTGAGTCTGCTAGTACTACTAGCTCGACCGT
CACGGAAAGTGAAGAAACCATTCCATCAGAGAGCAGCAGCGGCTCGCCAACAAATCTATCCAACCCTTTT
CTAGAGGAAATTGTGAGTCCTATGCTAGGCAACTTAAGTGCAGACGCCACGCTGCAGCCCCTGCAGTCAG
ATGAAATGCCGCAGTCGGGTGATCTGGTCGCAATGGATGCCGAGTTCGTTACCCTAAATGGCAGCGGCTG
CCACATGAGTGTGGCCCGGATTTCATGTATACGAGGACAAGGCCCGGCTGAAGGAGTTCCATTCATGGAC
GATTACATATCCACCCAGGAGAAGGTCGTGGACTACCTAACTCAGTTCTCGGGAATCAAGCCTGGCGACT
TGGACGCTAACTTCAGCAAAAAGCGACTGACTGCCTTGAAGTACTCATACCAGAAATTAAAATACCTCGT
TGACGTAGGAGTAATATTTGTCGGACATGGTCTGAAGAACGACTTTAGGGTCATAAACATCTATGTACCG
TCGGAGCAGATAATAGATACGGTGCACCTGTTTCACATGCCACATCATCGCATGGTTTCCCTAAGATTTC
TAGCCTGGCATTTCTTGGGTACTAAGATTCAGTCCGAGACGCACGACTCCATCGAAGATGCACGGACCAC
TCTGCAGCTCTACAAGCACTATTTGAAGCTGCAGGAGGAGAAGAAGTTTGCCAACGCTCTCAAGAATCTT
TACGAACGCGGAAAGCAGCTGCAGTGGAAGGTTCCAGAGGACTGACCGCGGTTCGAAGGTAAGCCTATCC
CTAACCCTCTCCTCGGTCTCGATTCTACGCGTACCGGTCATCATCACCATCACCATTGAGTTTAAACCCG
CTGATCAGCCTCGACTGTGCCTTCTAAGGCCTGAGCTCGCTGATCAGCCTCGATCGAGGATCCAGACATG
ATAAGATACATTGATGAGTTTGGACAAACCACAACTAGAATGCAGTGAAAAAAATGCTTTATTTGTGAAA
TTTGTGATGCTATTGCTTTATTTGTAACCATTATAAGCTGCAATAAACAAGTTAACAACAACAATTGCAT
TCATTTTATGTTTCAGGTTCAGGGGGAGGTGTGGGAGGTTTTTTAAAGCAAGTAAAACCTCTACAAATGT
GGTATGGCTGATTATGATCAGTCGACCGATGCCCTTGAGAGCCTTCAACCCAGTCAGCTCCTTCCGGTGG
GCGCGGGGCATGACTATCGTCGCCGCACTTATGACTGTCTTCTTTATCATGCAACTCGTAGGACAGGTGC
CGGCAGCGCTCTGGGTCATTTTCGGCGAGGACCGCTTTCGCTGGAGCGCGACGATGATCGGCCTGTCGCT
TGCGGTATTCGGAATCTTGCACGCCCTCGCTCAAGCCTTCGTCACTGGTCCCGCCACCAAACGTTTCGGC
GAGAAGCAGGCCATTATCGCCGGCATGGCGGCCGACGCGCTGGGCTACGTCTTGCTGGCGTTCGCGACGC
GAGGCTGGATGGCCTTCCCCATTATGATTCTTCTCGCTTCCGGCGGCATCGGGATGCCCGCGTTGCAGGC
CATGCTGTCCAGGCAGGTAGATGACGACCATCAGGGACAGCTTCAAGGATCGCTCGCGGCTCTTACCAGC
CAGCAAAAGGCCAGGAACCGTAAAAAGGCCGCGTTGCTGGCGTTTTTCCATAGGCTCCGCCCCCCTGACG
AGCATCACAAAAATCGACGCTCAAGTCAGAGGTGGCGAAACCCGACAGGACTATAAAGATACCAGGCGTT
TCCCCCTGGAAGCTCCCTCGTGCGCTCTCCTGTTCCGACCCTGCCGCTTACCGGATACCTGTCCGCCTTT
CTCCCTTCGGGAAGCGTGGCGCTTTCTCAATGCTCACGCTGTAGGTATCTCAGTTCGGTGTAGGTCGTTC
GCTCCAAGCTGGGCTGTGTGCACGAACCCCCCGTTCAGCCCGACCGCTGCGCCTTATCCGGTAACTATCG
TCTTGAGTCCAACCCGGTAAGACACGACTTATCGCCACTGGCAGCAGCCACTGGTAACAGGATTAGCAGA
GCGAGGTATGTAGGCGGTGCTACAGAGTTCTTGAAGTGGTGGCCTAACTACGGCTACACTAGAAGGACAG
TATTTGGTATCTGCGCTCTGCTGAAGCCAGTTACCTTCGGAAAAAGAGTTGGTAGCTCTTGATCCGGCAA
ACAAACCACCGCTGGTAGCGGTGGTTTTTTTGTTTGCAAGCAGCAGATTACGCGCAGAAAAAAAGGATCT
CAAGAAGATCCTTTGATCTTTTCTACGGGGTCTGACGCTCAGTGGAACGAAAACTCACGTTAAGGGATTT
TGGTCATGAGATTATCAAAAAGGATCTTCACCTAGATCCTTTTAAATTAAAAATGAAGTTTTAAATCAAT
CTAAAGTATATATGAGTAAACTTGGTCTGACAGTTACCAATGCTTAATCAGTGAGGCACCTATCTCAGCG
ATCTGTCTATTTCGTTCATCCATAGTTGCCTGACTCCCCGTCGTGTAGATAACTACGATACGGGAGGGCT
TACCATCTGGCCCCAGTGCTGCAATGATACCGCGAGACCCACGCTCACCGGCTCCAGATTTATCAGCAAT
AAACCAGCCAGCCGGAAGGGCCGAGCGCAGAAGTGGTCCTGCAACTTTATCCGCCTCCATCCAGTCTATT
AATTGTTGCCGGGAAGCTAGAGTAAGTAGTTCGCCAGTTAATAGTTTGCGCAACGTTGTTGCCATTGCTG
CAGGCATCGTGGTGTCACGCTCGTCGTTTGGTATGGCTTCATTCAGCTCCGGTTCCCAACGATCAAGGCG
AGTTACATGATCCCCCATGTTGTGCAAAAAAGCGGTTAGCTCCTTCGGTCCTCCGATCGTTGTCAGAAGT
AAGTTGGCCGCAGTGTTATCACTCATGGTTATGGCAGCACTGCATAATTCTCTTACTGTCATGCCATCCG
TAAGATGCTTTTCTGTGACTGGTGAGTACTCAACCAAGTCATTCTGAGAATAGTGTATGCGGCGACCGAG
TTGCTCTTGCCCGGCGTCAACACGGGATAATACCGCGCCACATAGCAGAACTTTAAAAGTGCTCATCATT
GGAAAACGTTCTTCGGGGCGAAAACTCTCAAGGATCTTACCGCTGTTGAGATCCAGTTCGATGTAACCCA
CTCGTGCACCCAACTGATCTTCAGCATCTTTTACTTTCACCAGCGTTTCTGGGTGAGCAAAAACAGGAAG
GCAAAATGCCGCAAAAAAGGGAATAAGGGCGACACGGAAATGTTGAATACTCATACTCTTCCTTTTTCAA
TATTATTGAAGCATTTATCAGGGTTATTGTCTCATGAGCGGATACATATTTGAATGTATTTAGAAAAATA
AACAAATAGGGGTTCCGCGCACATTTCCCCGAAAAGTGCCACCTGACGTCTAAGAAACCATTATTATCAT
GACATTAACCTATAAAAATAGGCGTATCACGAGGCCCTTTCGT
